>Addgene plasmid #183411 | pPB-Ins-U6p-sgRNAentry-EF1Ap-TetOn3G-IRES-Neo | addgene full sequence | sequence record 361257 | Addgene NGS Result
TTAACCCTAGAAAGATAATCATATTGTGACGTACGTTAAAGATAATCATGTGTAAAATTGACGCATGTGT
TTTATCGGTCTGTATATCGAGGTTTATTTATTAATTTGAATAGATATTAAGTTTTATTATATTTACACTT
ACATACTAATAATAAATTCAACAAACAATTTATTTATGTTTATTTATTTATTAAAAAAAACAAAAACTCA
AAATTTCTTCTATAAAGTAACAAAACTTTTATGAGGGACAGCCCCCCCCCAAAGCCCCCAGGGATGTAAT
TACGTCCCTCCCCCGCTAGGGGGCAGCAGCGAGCCGCCCGGGGCTCCGCTCCGGTCCGGCGCTCCCCCCG
CATCCCCGAGCCGGCAGCGTGCGGGGACAGCCCGGGCACGGGGAAGGTGGCACGGGATCGCTTTCCTCTG
AACGCTTCTCGCTGCTCTTTGAGCCTGCAGACACCTGGGGGGATACGGGGAAAAGGCCTCCACGGCCACT
AGTGAGGGCCTATTTCCCATGATTCCTTCATATTTGCATATACGATACAAGGCTGTTAGAGAGATAATTA
GAATTAATTTGACTGTAAACACAAAGATATTAGTACAAAATACGTGACGTAGAAAGTAATAATTTCTTGG
GTAGTTTGCAGTTTTAAAATTATGTTTTAAAATGGACTATCATATGCTTACCGTAACTTGAAAGTATTTC
GATTTCTTGGCTTTATATATCTTGTGGAAAGGACGAAACACCGGAGACGATGCGTAGGGAGATCCGGAAT
CTATTGGCCCGTCTCCGTTTAAGAGCTATGCTGGAAACAGCATAGCAAGTTTAAATAAGGCTAGTCCGTT
ATCAACTTGAAAAAGTGGCACCGAGTCGGTGCTTTTTTTAGCGCTCTAGTTAGGCGTATCACCTAGTAAG
GATCTGCGATCGCTCCGGTGCCCGTCAGTGGGCAGAGCGCACATCGCCCACAGTCCCCGAGAAGTTGGGG
GGAGGGGTCGGCAATTGAACGGGTGCCTAGAGAAGGTGGCGCGGGGTAAACTGGGAAAGTGATGTCGTGT
ACTGGCTCCGCCTTTTTCCCGAGGGTGGGGGAGAACCGTATATAAGTGCAGTAGTCGCCGTGAACGTTCT
TTTTCGCAACGGGTTTGCCGCCAGAACACAGCTCGAGCCACCATGTCTAGACTGGACAAGAGCAAAGTCA
TAAACTCTGCTCTGGAATTACTCAATGGAGTCGGTATCGAAGGCCTGACGACAAGGAAACTCGCTCAAAA
GCTGGGAGTTGAGCAGCCTACCCTGTACTGGCACGTGAAGAACAAGCGGGCCCTGCTCGATGCCCTGCCA
ATCGAGATGCTGGACAGGCATCATACCCACTCCTGCCCCCTGGAAGGCGAGTCATGGCAAGACTTTCTGC
GGAACAACGCCAAGTCATACCGCTGTGCTCTCCTCTCACATCGCGACGGGGCTAAAGTGCATCTCGGCAC
CCGCCCAACAGAGAAACAGTACGAAACCCTGGAAAATCAGCTCGCGTTCCTGTGTCAGCAAGGCTTCTCC
CTGGAGAACGCACTGTACGCTCTGTCCGCCGTGGGCCACTTTACACTGGGCTGCGTATTGGAGGAACAGG
AGCATCAAGTAGCAAAAGAGGAAAGAGAGACACCTACCACCGATTCTATGCCCCCACTTCTGAAACAAGC
AATTGAGCTGTTCGACCGGCAGGGAGCCGAACCTGCCTTCCTTTTCGGCCTGGAACTAATCATATGTGGC
CTGGAGAAACAGCTAAAGTGCGAAAGCGGCGGGCCGACCGACGCCCTTGACGATTTTGACTTAGACATGC
TCCCAGCCGATGCCCTTGACGACTTTGACCTTGATATGCTGCCTGCTGACGCTCTTGACGATTTTGACCT
TGACATGCTCCCCGGGTAAGGCCGCTCGATAAGCTTGATATCGAATTCCGCCCCCCCCCCCTCTCCCTCC
CCCCCCCCTAACGTTACTGGCCGAAGCCGCTTGGAATAAGGCCGGTGTGCGTTTGTCTATATGTTATTTT
CCACCATATTGCCGTCTTTTGGCAATGTGAGGGCCCGGAAACCTGGCCCTGTCTTCTTGACGAGCATTCC
TAGGGGTCTTTCCCCTCTCGCCAAAGGAATGCAAGGTCTGTTGAATGTCGTGAAGGAAGCAGTTCCTCTG
GAAGCTTCTTGAAGACAAACAACGTCTGTAGCGACCCTTTGCAGGCAGCGGAACCCCCCACCTGGCGACA
GGTGCCTCTGCGGCCAAAAGCCACGTGTATAAGATACACCTGCAAAGGCGGCACAACCCCAGTGCCACGT
TGTGAGTTGGATAGTTGTGGAAAGAGTCAAATGGCTCTCCTCAAGCGTATTCAACAAGGGGCTGAAGGAT
GCCCAGAAGGTACCCCATTGTATGGGATCTGATCTGGGGCCTCGGTGCACATGCTTTACATGTGTTTAGT
CGAGGTTAAAAAAACGTCTAGGCCCCCCGAACCACGGGGACGTGGTTTTCCTTTGAAAAACACGATGATA
ATATGGCCACAACCATGATTGAACAAGATGGATTGCACGCAGGTTCTCCGGCCGCTTGGGTGGAGAGGCT
ATTCGGCTATGACTGGGCACAACAGACAATCGGCTGCTCTGATGCCGCCGTGTTCCGGCTGTCAGCGCAG
GGGCGCCCGGTTCTTTTTGTCAAGACCGACCTGTCCGGTGCCCTGAATGAACTGCAGGACGAGGCAGCGC
GGCTATCGTGGCTGGCCACGACGGGCGTTCCTTGCGCAGCTGTGCTCGACGTTGTCACTGAAGCGGGAAG
GGACTGGCTGCTATTGGGCGAAGTGCCGGGGCAGGATCTCCTGTCATCTCACCTTGCTCCTGCCGAGAAA
GTATCCATCATGGCTGATGCAATGCGGCGGCTGCATACGCTTGATCCGGCTACCTGCCCATTCGACCACC
AAGCGAAACATCGCATCGAGCGAGCACGTACTCGGATGGAAGCCGGTCTTGTCGATCAGGATGATCTGGA
CGAAGAGCATCAGGGGCTCGCGCCAGCCGAACTGTTCGCCAGGCTCAAGGCGCGCATGCCCGACGGCGAG
GATCTCGTCGTGACCCATGGCGATGCCTGCTTGCCGAATATCATGGTGGAAAATGGCCGCTTTTCTGGAT
TCATCGACTGTGGCCGGCTGGGTGTGGCGGACCGCTATCAGGACATAGCGTTGGCTACCCGTGATATTGC
TGAAGAGCTTGGCGGCGAATGGGCTGACCGCTTCCTCGTGCTTTACGGTATCGCCGCTCCCGATTCGCAG
CGCATCGCCTTCTATCGCCTTCTTGACGAGTTCTTCTGAGGGGATCGGCAATAAAAAGACAGAATAAAAC
GCACGGGTGTTGGGTCGTTTGTTCGGATCCGGGCCCATTGGTATGGCTTTTTCCCCGTATCCCCCCAGGT
GTCTGCAGGCTCAAAGAGCAGCGAGAAGCGTTCAGAGGAAAGCGATCCCGTGCCACCTTCCCCGTGCCCG
GGCTGTCCCCGCACGCTGCCGGCTCGGGGATGCGGGGGGAGCGCCGGACCGGAGCGGAGCCCCGGGCGGC
TCGCTGCTGCCCCCTAGCGGGGGAGGGACGTAATTACATCCCTGGGGGCTTTGGGGGGGGGCTGTCCCTG
ATATCTATAACAAGAAAATATATATATAATAAGTTATCACGTAAGTAGAACATGAAATAACAATATAATT
ATCGTATGAGTTAAATCTTAAAAGTCACGTAAAAGATAATCATGCGTCATTTTGACTCACGCGGTCGTTA
TAGTTCAAAATCAGTGACACTTACCGCATTGACAAGCACGCCTCACGGGAGCTCCAAGCGGCGACTGAGA
TGTCCTAAATGCACAGCGACGGATTCGCGCTATTTAGAAAGAGAGAGCAATATTTCAAGAATGCATGCGT
CAATTTTACGCAGACTATCTTTCTAGGGTTAATCTAGCTGCATCAGGATCATATCGTCGGGTCTTTTTTC
CGGCTCAGTCATCGCCCAAGCTGGCGCTATCTGGGCATCGGGGAGGAAGAAGCCCGTGCCTTTTCCCGCG
AGGTTGAAGCGGCATGGAAAGAGTTTGCCGAGGATGACTGCTGCTGCATTGACGTTGAGCGAAAACGCAC
GTTTACCATGATGATTCGGGAAGGTGTGGCCATGCACGCCTTTAACGGTGAACTGTTCGTTCAGGCCACC
TGGGATACCAGTTCGTCGCGGCTTTTCCGGACACAGTTCCGGATGGTCAGCCCGAAGCGCATCAGCAACC
CGAACAATACCGGCGACAGCCGGAACTGCCGTGCCGGTGTGCAGATTAATGACAGCGGTGCGGCGCTGGG
ATATTACGTCAGCGAGGACGGGTATCCTGGCTGGATGCCGCAGAAATGGACATGGATACCCCGTGAGTTA
CCCGGCGGGCGCGCTTGGCGTAATCATGGTCATAGCTGTTTCCTGTGTGAAATTGTTATCCGCTCACAAT
TCCACACAACATACGAGCCGGAAGCATAAAGTGTAAAGCCTGGGGTGCCTAATGAGTGAGCTAACTCACA
TTAATTGCGTTGCGCTCACTGCCCGCTTTCCAGTCGGGAAACCTGTCGTGCCAGCTGCATTAATGAATCG
GCCAACGCGCGGGGAGAGGCGGTTTGCGTATTGGGCGCTCTTCCGCTTCCTCGCTCACTGACTCGCTGCG
CTCGGTCGTTCGGCTGCGGCGAGCGGTATCAGCTCACTCAAAGGCGGTAATACGGTTATCCACAGAATCA
GGGGATAACGCAGGAAAGAACATGTGAGCAAAAGGCCAGCAAAAGGCCAGGAACCGTAAAAAGGCCGCGT
TGCTGGCGTTTTTCCATAGGCTCCGCCCCCCTGACGAGCATCACAAAAATCGACGCTCAAGTCAGAGGTG
GCGAAACCCGACAGGACTATAAAGATACCAGGCGTTTCCCCCTGGAAGCTCCCTCGTGCGCTCTCCTGTT
CCGACCCTGCCGCTTACCGGATACCTGTCCGCCTTTCTCCCTTCGGGAAGCGTGGCGCTTTCTCATAGCT
CACGCTGTAGGTATCTCAGTTCGGTGTAGGTCGTTCGCTCCAAGCTGGGCTGTGTGCACGAACCCCCCGT
TCAGCCCGACCGCTGCGCCTTATCCGGTAACTATCGTCTTGAGTCCAACCCGGTAAGACACGACTTATCG
CCACTGGCAGCAGCCACTGGTAACAGGATTAGCAGAGCGAGGTATGTAGGCGGTGCTACAGAGTTCTTGA
AGTGGTGGCCTAACTACGGCTACACTAGAAGAACAGTATTTGGTATCTGCGCTCTGCTGAAGCCAGTTAC
CTTCGGAAAAAGAGTTGGTAGCTCTTGATCCGGCAAACAAACCACCGCTGGTAGCGGTGGTTTTTTTGTT
TGCAAGCAGCAGATTACGCGCAGAAAAAAAGGATCTCAAGAAGATCCTTTGATCTTTTCTACGGGGTCTG
ACGCTCAGTGGAACGAAAACTCACGTTAAGGGATTTTGGTCATGAGATTATCAAAAAGGATCTTCACCTA
GATCCTTTTAAATTAAAAATGAAGTTTTAAATCAATCTAAAGTATATATGAGTAAACTTGGTCTGACAGT
TACCAATGCTTAATCAGTGAGGCACCTATCTCAGCGATCTGTCTATTTCGTTCATCCATAGTTGCCTGAC
TCCCCGTCGTGTAGATAACTACGATACGGGAGGGCTTACCATCTGGCCCCAGTGCTGCAATGATACCGCG
AGACCCACGCTCACCGGCTCCAGATTTATCAGCAATAAACCAGCCAGCCGGAAGGGCCGAGCGCAGAAGT
GGTCCTGCAACTTTATCCGCCTCCATCCAGTCTATTAATTGTTGCCGGGAAGCTAGAGTAAGTAGTTCGC
CAGTTAATAGTTTGCGCAACGTTGTTGCCATTGCTACAGGCATCGTGGTGTCACGCTCGTCGTTTGGTAT
GGCTTCATTCAGCTCCGGTTCCCAACGATCAAGGCGAGTTACATGATCCCCCATGTTGTGCAAAAAAGCG
GTTAGCTCCTTCGGTCCTCCGATCGTTGTCAGAAGTAAGTTGGCCGCAGTGTTATCACTCATGGTTATGG
CAGCACTGCATAATTCTCTTACTGTCATGCCATCCGTAAGATGCTTTTCTGTGACTGGTGAGTACTCAAC
CAAGTCATTCTGAGAATAGTGTATGCGGCGACCGAGTTGCTCTTGCCCGGCGTCAATACGGGATAATACC
GCGCCACATAGCAGAACTTTAAAAGTGCTCATCATTGGAAAACGTTCTTCGGGGCGAAAACTCTCAAGGA
TCTTACCGCTGTTGAGATCCAGTTCGATGTAACCCACTCGTGCACCCAACTGATCTTCAGCATCTTTTAC
TTTCACCAGCGTTTCTGGGTGAGCAAAAACAGGAAGGCAAAATGCCGCAAAAAAGGGAATAAGGGCGACA
CGGAAATGTTGAATACTCATACTCTTCCTTTTTCAATATTATTGAAGCATTTATCAGGGTTATTGTCTCA
TGAGCGGATACATATTTGAATGTATTTAGAAAAATAAACAAATAGGGGTTCCGCGCACATTTCCCCGAAA
AGTGCCACCTAAATTGTAAGCGTTAATATTTTGTTAAAATTCGCGTTAAATTTTTGTTAAATCAGCTCAT
TTTTTAACCAATAGGCCGAAATCGGCAAAATCCCTTATAAATCAAAAGAATAGACCGAGATAGGGT
[37 nt withheld, positions 6717-6753]
AAAGAACGTGGACTCCAACGTCAAAGG
[49 nt withheld, positions 6781-6829]
T
[91 nt withheld, positions 6831-6921]
G
[124 nt withheld, positions 6923-7046]
CCCATTCGCCATTCAGGCTGCGCAACTGTTGGGAAGGGCGATCGGTGCGGGCCTCTTCGCTATTACGCCA
GCTGGCGAAAGGGGGATGTGCTGCAAGGCGATTAAGTTGGGTAACGCCAGGGTTTTCCCAGTCACGACGT
TGTAAAACGACGGCCAGTGAGCGCGCCTCGTTCATTCACGTTTTTGAACCCGTGGAGGACGGGCAGACTC
GCGGTGCAAATGTGTTTTACAGCGTGATGGAGCAGATGAAGATGCTCGACACGCTGCAGAACACGCAGCT
AGA
Features (pLannotate 1.2.2; 19 found; start..end, strand, type, name):
    494..734     +  promoter       U6 promoter: RNA polymerase III promoter for human U6 snRNA
    805..872     +  misc_RNA       tracrRNA (fragment): trans-activating CRISPR RNA for the Streptococcus pyogenes CRISPR/Cas9 system
    940..1151    +  promoter       EF-1α core promoter: core promoter for human elongation factor EF-1α
   1163..1909    +  CDS            Tet-On® 3G: modified rtTA protein that binds tightly to promoters containing the tet operator in the presence of doxycycline
   1916..1939    -  misc_feature   MCS (fragment): pBluescript multiple cloning site
   2059..2521    +  misc_feature   IRES: internal ribosome entry site (IRES) of the encephalomyocarditis virus (EMCV)
   2535..3326    +  CDS            neo: KKA2_KLEPN - Also known as kan, nptII. Experimental evidence at protein level: Swiss-Prot protein existence level 1. Resistance to kanamycin, neomycin, paromomycin, ribostamycin, butirosin and gentamicin B. From Klebsiella pneumoniae.
   3336..3384    +  polyA_signal   HSV TK poly(A) signal: herpes simplex virus thymidine kinase polyadenylation signal (Cole and Stacy, 1985)
   3958..4425    +  CDS            B (fragment): PORTL_LAMBD - Experimental evidence at protein level: Swiss-Prot protein existence level 1. Forms the portal vertex of the capsid (PubMed:6228056, PubMed:6232391). This portal plays critical roles in head assembly, genome packaging, neck/tail attachment, and genome ejection (Probable). The portal protein multimerizes as a single ring-shaped homododecamer arranged around a central channel (PubMed:6232391). Binds to the terminase subunits to form the packaging machine (PubMed:7799432). From Escherichia phage lambda (Bacteriophage lambda).
   4463..4479    -  protein_bind   lac operator: The lac repressor binds to the lac operator to inhibit transcription in E. coli. This inhibition can be relieved by adding lactose or isopropyl-β-D-thiogalactopyranoside (IPTG). lac repressor encoded by lacI
   4487..4517    -  promoter       lac promoter: promoter for the E. coli lac operon
   4532..4553    -  protein_bind   CAP binding site: CAP binding activates transcription in the presence of cAMP. E. coli catabolite activator protein
   4566..4658    -  CDS            lacI (fragment): lac repressor; lacI; The lac repressor binds to the lac operator to inhibit transcription in E. coli. This inhibition can be relieved by adding lactose or isopropyl-β-D-thiogalactopyranoside (IPTG).
   4841..5429    -  rep_origin     ori: high-copy-number ColE1/pMB1/pBR322/pUC origin of replication
   5600..6460    -  CDS            AmpR: β-lactamase; bla; confers resistance to ampicillin, carbenicillin, and related antibiotics
   6461..6565    -  promoter       AmpR promoter: bla
   6618..7046    -  rep_origin     f1 ori (sequence partly withheld): f1 bacteriophage origin of replication; arrow indicates direction of (+) strand synthesis
   7051..7206    -  CDS            lacZα (fragment): LacZα fragment of β-galactosidase; lacZ fragment
   7208..7327    +  CDS            B (fragment): PORTL_LAMBD - Experimental evidence at protein level: Swiss-Prot protein existence level 1. Forms the portal vertex of the capsid (PubMed:6228056, PubMed:6232391). This portal plays critical roles in head assembly, genome packaging, neck/tail attachment, and genome ejection (Probable). The portal protein multimerizes as a single ring-shaped homododecamer arranged around a central channel (PubMed:6232391). Binds to the terminase subunits to form the packaging machine (PubMed:7799432). From Escherichia phage lambda (Bacteriophage lambda).
