[The description below was written by a language model from this plasmid's Addgene catalogue record and pLannotate feature annotations shown in this document.]
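Description:
pPB-Ins-U6p-sgRNAentry-EF1Ap-TetOn3G-IRES-Neo is a piggyBac transposon vector for mammalian cells, built on the PB510B-1 backbone. It combines an sgRNA cloning cassette with constitutive expression of the Tet-On 3G transactivator. It is propagated in E. coli through a high-copy ColE1/pUC-type origin with ampicillin resistance (AmpR), and it also carries an f1 origin and remnants of lac/lacZα cloning-vector sequence. The total size is about 7.3 kb.

The payload has two transcription units. A human U6 RNA polymerase III promoter sits upstream of an Esp3I entry site, where a protospacer is inserted, followed by the S. pyogenes sgRNA scaffold (annotated as a tracrRNA fragment). Downstream, an EF-1α promoter (annotated as the core promoter) drives a bicistronic transcript. It encodes Tet-On 3G, a modified rtTA that binds tet-operator promoters in the presence of doxycycline, followed by an EMCV IRES and the neomycin resistance gene, and it ends in an HSV TK polyadenylation signal. G418 selection therefore enriches for cells expressing the transactivator.

The automated feature table does not annotate the piggyBac terminal repeats or the insulator elements suggested by "Ins" in the name. The regions flanking the cargo are instead labelled as fragments of a phage lambda protein, which are probably spurious matches or stuffer sequence. According to the record, the plasmid is co-transfected with a companion CRISPRa or CRISPRi plasmid for doxycycline-inducible epigenome editing. As a piggyBac vector, its cargo would integrate into the genome when a transposase is supplied, though the record does not state the transposase source.
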