Addgene plasmid #183411: pPB-Ins-U6p-sgRNAentry-EF1Ap-TetOn3G-IRES-Neo
Purpose: piggyBAC-based sgRNA entry (Esp3I) and Tet-On 3G transactivator expression vector. Insert protospacer and transfect with CRISPRa (183409) or CRISPRi (183410) plasmid for inducible epigenome editing.
Depositing lab: Azim Surani. Depositing organization: University of Cambridge. Publication: Sequential enhancer state remodelling defines human germline competence and specification. Tang WWC, Castillo-Venzor A, Gruhn WH, Kobayashi T, Penfold CA, Morgan MD, Sun D, Irie N, Surani MA. Nat Cell Biol. 2022 Apr;24(4):448-460. doi: 10.1038/s41556-022-00878-z. Epub 2022 Apr 11. PubMed 35411086.
Backbone
  Vector backbone: PB510B-1
  Backbone manufacturer: System Biosciences
  Backbone size w/o insert (bp): 4422
  Total vector size (bp): 7322
  Modifications to backbone: EF1Apromoter and TetOn3G-IRES-Neo fragments were inserted to the pPB-Ins backbone (cut by SpeI and ApaI) by In-fusion cloning. Subsequently, a U6promoter-sgRNAentry(Esp3I)-scaffold fragment was inserted.
  Vector type: Mammalian Expression, CRISPR, Synthetic Biology ; piggyBAC
  Selectable markers: Neomycin (select with G418)
Growth in bacteria
  Bacterial resistance: Ampicillin, 100 μg/mL
  Growth temperature: 37°C
  Growth strain: DH5alpha
  Copy number: Unknown
Gene/Insert
  Gene/Insert name: Tet-on 3G
  Species: Synthetic
  Insert size (bp): 747
  Promoter: EF1A
  Cloning method: Gibson Cloning
  Sequencing primers: 5′ TAAGTGCAGTAGTCGCCGTG; 3′ cctaggaatgctcgtcaaga
Resource information
  A portion of this plasmid was derived from a plasmid made by: Tetracycline controllable expression system by TET Systems
Terms and licenses: Academic/Nonprofit Terms; Industry Terms: Not Available to Industry
How to cite: pPB-Ins-U6p-sgRNAentry-EF1Ap-TetOn3G-IRES-Neo was a gift from Azim Surani (Addgene plasmid # 183411 ; http://n2t.net/addgene:183411 ; RRID:Addgene_183411)
